Addgene plasmid #23915: pDONR223-JAK2
Depositing lab: William Hahn & David Root. Depositing organization: Dana-Farber Cancer Institute. Publication: COT drives resistance to RAF inhibition through MAP kinase pathway reactivation. Johannessen CM, Boehm JS, Kim SY, Thomas SR, Wardwell L, Johnson LA, Emery CM, Stransky N, Cogdill AP, Barretina J, Caponigro G, Hieronymus H, Murray RR, Salehi-Ashtiani K, Hill DE, Vidal M, Zhao JJ, Yang X, Alkan O, Kim S, Harris JL, Wilson CJ, Myer VE, Finan PM, Root DE, Roberts TM, Golub T, Flaherty KT, Dummer R, Weber BL, Sellers WR, Schlegel R, Wargo JA, Hahn WC, Garraway LA. Nature. 2010 Dec 16;468(7326):968-72. doi: 10.1038/nature09627 PubMed 21107320.
Backbone
  Vector backbone: pDONR223
  Backbone manufacturer: Invitrogen
  Backbone size w/o insert (bp): 5005
  Vector type: Gateway Donor vector
Growth in bacteria
  Bacterial resistance: Spectinomycin, 50 μg/mL
  Growth temperature: 37°C
  Growth strain: DH5alpha
  Copy number: High Copy
Gene/Insert
  Gene/Insert name: JAK2 (alt name: Janus kinase 2 (a protein tyrosine kinase))
  Species: H. sapiens (human)
  Insert size (bp): 3399
  Entrez Gene: JAK2 (a.k.a. JTK10)
  Cloning method: Gateway Cloning
  Sequencing primers: 5′ M13pUC-fwd; 3′ M13rev
Terms and licenses: Academic/Nonprofit Terms; Industry Terms: Not Available to Industry
Depositor comments: Do NOT use this plasmid directly for transfections. A set of 4 custom lentiviral vectors is available ( pLX301 (http://www.addgene.org/25895/) , pLX302 (http://www.addgene.org/25896/) , pLX303 (http://www.addgene.org/25897/) , pLX304 (http://www.addgene.org/25890/) ) to be used to express these ORFs in mammalian cells. These plasmids are not included in the kit and must be ordered separately.
How to cite: pDONR223-JAK2 was a gift from William Hahn & David Root (Addgene plasmid # 23915 ; http://n2t.net/addgene:23915 ; RRID:Addgene_23915)
