[The description below was written by a language model from this plasmid's Addgene catalogue record and pLannotate feature annotations shown in this document.]
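Description:
pDONR223-JAK2 is a Gateway entry clone carrying the human JAK2 open reading frame (Janus kinase 2, a non-receptor protein tyrosine kinase that signals downstream of many cytokine and hormone receptors) in the Invitrogen pDONR223 donor backbone. The catalogue lists a 3,399 bp insert. In the 6,189 nt sequenced plasmid, the annotated JAK2 coding sequence spans the numbering origin of the circular map and is of a matching length. Although the record calls the vector type a "Gateway Donor vector", the ORF is flanked by attL-type recombination sites, as expected after a BP reaction has replaced the original donor cassette. This also explains why the final plasmid is smaller than the empty backbone plus the insert. The annotation software labels the upstream site attL3 and the downstream one attL2; both are called as mutant attL variants used in the LR Clonase reaction.

The plasmid is propagated in E. coli at high copy from a ColE1/pUC-type origin. Selection is with spectinomycin through the aadA (SmR) aminoglycoside adenylyltransferase gene, which lies downstream of a class 1 integron Pc promoter fragment and a residual gentamicin acetyltransferase fragment. rrnB T1 and T2 terminators upstream of the cassette insulate the insert from read-through transcription. A T7 promoter sits beyond the 3' attL site, oriented towards the insert, and short lacI and lacZα remnants are also detected. M13 priming sites are listed for sequencing across the insert.

No eukaryotic promoter is annotated, and the depositors state that the plasmid should not be transfected directly. It serves as a shuttle source for moving JAK2 by LR recombination into expression destination vectors, such as the pLX lentiviral series suggested by the depositors. The clone belongs to a kit of ORFs, and the associated publication concerns resistance to RAF inhibition.
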