Features (pLannotate 1.2.2; 12 found; start..end, strand, type, name):
    638..736     -  protein_bind   attL2: mutant version of attL; recombination site for the Gateway® LR reaction LR Clonase™
    754..772     -  promoter       T7 promoter: promoter for bacteriophage T7 RNA polymerase
    962..985     +  promoter       Pc promoter (fragment): intI1 (promoter lies within the coding sequence); class 1 integron promoter
   1161..1217    +  CDS            GmR (fragment): gentamycin acetyltransferase; aacC1; confers resistance to gentamycin
   1224..2015    +  CDS            SmR: aminoglycoside adenylyltransferase (Murphy, 1985); aadA; confers resistance to spectinomycin and streptomycin
   2108..2696    +  rep_origin     ori: high-copy-number ColE1/pMB1/pBR322/pUC origin of replication
   2879..2971    +  CDS            lacI (fragment): lac repressor; lacI; The lac repressor binds to the lac operator to inhibit transcription in E. coli. This inhibition can be relieved by adding lactose or isopropyl-β-D-thiogalactopyranoside (IPTG).
   3026..3053    -  terminator     rrnB T2 terminator: transcription terminator T2 from the E. coli rrnB gene
   3185..3228    +  terminator     rrnB T1 terminator: Escherichia coli rrnB; transcription terminator T1 from the E. coli rrnB gene
   3275..3311    -  CDS            lacZα (fragment): LacZα fragment of β-galactosidase; lacZ fragment
   3328..3423    +  protein_bind   attL3: mutant version of attL; recombination site for the Gateway® LR reaction LR Clonase™
   3426..632     +  CDS            JAK2 (across the origin): JAK2_HUMAN - Experimental evidence at protein level: Swiss-Prot protein existence level 1. Non-receptor tyrosine kinase involved in various processes such as cell growth, development, differentiation or histone modifications. Mediates essential signaling events in both innate and adaptive immunity. In the cytoplasm, plays a pivotal role in signal transduction via its association with type I receptors such as growth hormone (GHR), prolactin (PRLR), leptin (LEPR), erythropoietin (EPOR), thrombopoietin (THPO); or type II receptors including IFN-alpha, IFN- beta, IFN-gamma and multiple interleukin
>Addgene plasmid #23915 | pDONR223-JAK2 | addgene full sequence | sequence record 450654 | Addgene NGS Result
GGCGTAATCTAAAATTAATTATGGAATATTTACCATATGGAAGTTTACGAGACTATCTTCAAAAACATAA
AGAACGGATAGATCACATAAAACTTCTGCAGTACACATCTCAGATATGCAAGGGTATGGAGTATCTTGGT
ACAAAAAGGTATATCCACAGGGATCTGGCAACGAGAAATATATTGGTGGAGAACGAGAACAGAGTTAAAA
TTGGAGATTTTGGGTTAACCAAAGTCTTGCCACAAGACAAAGAATACTATAAAGTAAAAGAACCTGGTGA
AAGTCCCATATTCTGGTATGCTCCAGAATCACTGACAGAGAGCAAGTTTTCTGTGGCCTCAGATGTTTGG
AGCTTTGGAGTGGTTCTGTATGAACTTTTCACATACATTGAGAAGAGTAAAAGTCCACCAGCGGAATTTA
TGCGTATGATTGGCAATGACAAACAAGGACAGATGATCGTGTTCCATTTGATAGAACTTTTGAAGAATAA
TGGAAGATTACCAAGACCAGATGGATGCCCAGATGAGATCTATATGATCATGACAGAATGCTGGAACAAT
AATGTAAATCAACGCCCCTCCTTTAGGGATCTAGCTCTTCGAGTGGATCAAATAAGGGATAACATGGCTG
GATGATGCCCAACTTTCTTGTACAAAGTTGGCATTATAAGAAAGCATTGCTTATCAATTTGTTGCAACGA
ACAGGTCACTATCAGTCAAAATAAAATCATTATTTGCCATCCAGCTGATATCCCCTATAGTGAGTCGTAT
TACATGGTCATAGCTGTTTCCTGGCAGCTCTGGCCCGTGTCTCAAAATCTCTGATGTTACATTGCACAAG
ATAAAAATATATCATCATGCCTCCTCTAGACCAGCCAGGACAGAAATGCCTCGACTTCGCTGCTACCCAA
GGTTGCCGGGTGACGCACACCGTGGAAACGGATGAAGGCACGAACCCAGTGGACATAAGCCTGTTCGGTT
CGTAAGCTGTAATGCAAGTAGCGTATGCGCTCACGCAACTGGTCCAGAACCTTGACCGAACGCAGCGGTG
GTAACGGCGCAGTGGCGGTTTTCATGGCTTGTTATGACTGTTTTTTTGGGGTACAGTCTATGCCTCGGGC
ATCCAAGCAGCAAGCGCGTTACGCCGTGGGTCGATGTTTGATGTTATGGAGCAGCAACGATGTTACGCAG
CAGGGCAGTCGCCCTAAAACAAAGTTAAACATTATGAGGGAAGCGGTGATCGCCGAAGTATCGACTCAAC
TATCAGAGGTAGTTGGCGTCATCGAGCGCCATCTCGAACCGACGTTGCTGGCCGTACATTTGTACGGCTC
CGCAGTGGATGGCGGCCTGAAGCCACACAGTGATATTGATTTGCTGGTTACGGTGACCGTAAGGCTTGAT
GAAACAACGCGGCGAGCTTTGATCAACGACCTTTTGGAAACTTCGGCTTCCCCTGGAGAGAGCGAGATTC
TCCGCGCTGTAGAAGTCACCATTGTTGTGCACGACGACATCATTCCGTGGCGTTATCCAGCTAAGCGCGA
ACTGCAATTTGGAGAATGGCAGCGCAATGACATTCTTGCAGGTATCTTCGAGCCAGCCACGATCGACATT
GATCTGGCTATCTTGCTGACAAAAGCAAGAGAACATAGCGTTGCCTTGGTAGGTCCAGCGGCGGAGGAAC
TCTTTGATCCGGTTCCTGAACAGGATCTATTTGAGGCGCTAAATGAAACCTTAACGCTATGGAACTCGCC
GCCCGACTGGGCTGGCGATGAGCGAAATGTAGTGCTTACGTTGTCCCGCATTTGGTACAGCGCAGTAACC
GGCAAAATCGCGCCGAAGGATGTCGCTGCCGACTGGGCAATGGAGCGCCTGCCGGCCCAGTATCAGCCCG
TCATACTTGAAGCTAGACAGGCTTATCTTGGACAAGAAGAAGATCGCTTGGCCTCGCGCGCAGATCAGTT
GGAAGAATTTGTCCACTACGTGAAAGGCGAGATCACCAAGGTAGTCGGCAAATAACCCTCGAGCCACCCA
TGACCAAAATCCCTTAACGTGAGTTACGCGTCGTTCCACTGAGCGTCAGACCCCGTAGAAAAGATCAAAG
GATCTTCTTGAGATCCTTTTTTTCTGCGCGTAATCTGCTGCTTGCAAACAAAAAAACCACCGCTACCAGC
GGTGGTTTGTTTGCCGGATCAAGAGCTACCAACTCTTTTTCCGAAGGTAACTGGCTTCAGCAGAGCGCAG
ATACCAAATACTGTTCTTCTAGTGTAGCCGTAGTTAGGCCACCACTTCAAGAACTCTGTAGCACCGCCTA
CATACCTCGCTCTGCTAATCCTGTTACCAGTGGCTGCTGCCAGTGGCGATAAGTCGTGTCTTACCGGGTT
GGACTCAAGACGATAGTTACCGGATAAGGCGCAGCGGTCGGGCTGAACGGGGGGTTCGTGCACACAGCCC
AGCTTGGAGCGAACGACCTACACCGAACTGAGATACCTACAGCGTGAGCTATGAGAAAGCGCCACGCTTC
CCGAAGGGAGAAAGGCGGACAGGTATCCGGTAAGCGGCAGGGTCGGAACAGGAGAGCGCACGAGGGAGCT
TCCAGGGGGAAACGCCTGGTATCTTTATAGTCCTGTCGGGTTTCGCCACCTCTGACTTGAGCGTCGATTT
TTGTGATGCTCGTCAGGGGGGCGGAGCCTATGGAAAAACGCCAGCAACGCGGCCTTTTTACGGTTCCTGG
CCTTTTGCTGGCCTTTTGCTCACATGTTCTTTCCTGCGTTATCCCCTGATTCTGTGGATAACCGTATTAC
CGCCTTTGAGTGAGCTGATACCGCTCGCCGCAGCCGAACGACCGAGCGCAGCGAGTCAGTGAGCGAGGAA
GCGGAAGAGCGCCCAATACGCAAACCGCCTCTCCCCGCGCGTTGGCCGATTCATTAATGCAGCTGGCACG
ACAGGTTTCCCGACTGGAAAGCGGGCAGTGAGCGCAACGCAATTAATACGCGTACCGCTAGCCAGGAAGA
GTTTGTAGAAACGCAAAAAGGCCATCCGTCAGGATGGCCTTCTGCTTAGTTTGATGCCTGGCAGTTTATG
GCGGGCGTCCTGCCCGCCACCCTCCGGGCCGTTGCTTCACAACGTTCAAATCCGCTCCCGGCGGATTTGT
CCTACTCAGGAGAGCGTTCACCGACAAACAACAGATAAAACGAAAGGCCCAGTCTTCCGACTGAGCCTTT
CGTTTTATTTGATGCCTGGCAGTTCCCTACTCTCGCGTTAACGCTAGCATGGATGTTTTCCCAGTCACGA
CGTTGTAAAACGACGGCCAGTCTTAAGCTCGGGCCCCAAATAATGATTTTATTTTGACTGATAGTGACCT
GTTCGTTGCAACAAATTGATGAGCAATGCTTTTTTATAATGCCAACTTTGTACAAAAAAGTTGGCATGGG
AATGGCCTGCCTTACGATGACAGAAATGGAGGGAACATCCACCTCTTCTATATATCAGAATGGTGATATT
TCTGGAAATGCCAATTCTATGAAGCAAATAGATCCAGTTCTTCAGGTGTATCTTTACCATTCCCTTGGGA
AATCTGAGGCAGATTATCTGACCTTTCCATCTGGGGAGTATGTTGCAGAAGAAATCTGTATTGCTGCTTC
TAAAGCTTGTGGTATCACACCTGTGTATCATAATATGTTTGCTTTAATGAGTGAAACAGAAAGGATCTGG
TATCCACCCAACCATGTCTTCCATATAGATGAGTCAACCAGGCATAATGTACTCTACAGAATAAGATTTT
ACTTTCCTCGTTGGTATTGCAGTGGCAGCAACAGAGCCTATCGGCATGGAATATCTCGAGGTGCTGAAGC
TCCTCTTCTTGATGACTTTGTCATGTCTTACCTCTTTGCTCAGTGGCGGCATGATTTTGTGCACGGATGG
ATAAAAGTACCTGTGACTCATGAAACACAGGAAGAATGTCTTGGGATGGCAGTGTTAGATATGATGAGAA
TAGCCAAAGAAAACGATCAAACCCCACTGGCCATCTATAACTCTATCAGCTACAAGACATTCTTACCAAA
ATGTATTCGAGCAAAGATCCAAGACTATCATATTTTGACAAGGAAGCGAATAAGGTACAGATTTCGCAGA
TTTATTCAGCAATTCAGCCAATGCAAAGCCACTGCCAGAAACTTGAAACTTAAGTATCTTATAAATCTGG
AAACTCTGCAGTCTGCCTTCTACACAGAGAAATTTGAAGTAAAAGAACCTGGAAGTGGTCCTTCAGGTGA
GGAGATTTTTGCAACCATTATAATAACTGGAAACGGTGGAATTCAGTGGTCAAGAGGGAAACATAAAGAA
AGTGAGACACTGACAGAACAGGATTTACAGTTATATTGCGATTTTCCTAATATTATTGATGTCAGTATTA
AGCAAGCAAACCAAGAGGGTTCAAATGAAAGCCGAGTTGTAACTATCCATAAGCAAGATGGTAAAAATCT
GGAAATTGAACTTAGCTCATTAAGGGAAGCTTTGTCTTTCGTGTCATTAATTGATGGATATTATAGATTA
ACTGCAGATGCACATCATTACCTCTGTAAAGAAGTAGCACCTCCAGCCGTGCTTGAAAATATACAAAGCA
ACTGTCATGGCCCAATTTCGATGGATTTTGCCATTAGTAAACTGAAGAAAGCAGGTAATCAGACTGGACT
GTATGTACTTCGATGCAGTCCTAAGGACTTTAATAAATATTTTTTGACTTTTGCTGTCGAGCGAGAAAAT
GTCATTGAATATAAACACTGTTTGATTACAAAAAATGAGAATGAAGAGTACAACCTCAGTGGGACAAAGA
AGAACTTCAGCAGTCTTAAAGATCTTTTGAATTGTTACCAGATGGAAACTGTTCGCTCAGACAATATAAT
TTTCCAGTTTACTAAATGCTGTCCCCCAAAGCCAAAAGATAAATCAAACCTTCTAGTCTTCAGAACGAAT
GGTGTTTCTGATGTACCAACCTCACCAACATTACAGAGGCCTACTCATATGAACCAAATGGTGTTTCACA
AAATCAGAAATGAAGATTTGATATTTAATGAAAGCCTTGGCCAAGGCACTTTTACAAAGATTTTTAAAGG
CGTACGAAGAGAAGTAGGAGACTACGGTCAACTGCATGAAACAGAAGTTCTTTTAAAAGTTCTGGATAAA
GCACACAGAAACTATTCAGAGTCTTTCTTTGAAGCAGCAAGTATGATGAGCAAGCTTTCTCACAAGCATT
TGGTTTTAAATTATGGAGTATGTGTCTGTGGAGACGAGAATATTCTGGTTCAGGAGTTTGTAAAATTTGG
ATCACTAGATACATATCTGAAAAAGAATAAAAATTGTATAAATATATTATGGAAACTTGAAGTTGCTAAA
CAGTTGGCATGGGCCATGCATTTTCTAGAAGAAAACACCCTTATTCATGGGAATGTATGTGCCAAAAATA
TTCTGCTTATCAGAGAAGAAGACAGGAAGACAGGAAATCCTCCTTTCATCAAACTTAGTGATCCTGGCAT
TAGTATTACAGTTTTGCCAAAGGACATTCTTCAGGAGAGAATACCATGGGTACCACCTGAATGCATTGAA
AATCCTAAAAATTTAAATTTGGCAACAGACAAATGGAGTTTTGGTACCACTTTGTGGGAAATCTGCAGTG
GAGGAGATAAACCTCTAAGTGCTCTGGATTCTCAAAGAAAGCTACAATTTTATGAAGATAGGCATCAGCT
TCCTGCACCAAAGTGGGCAGAATTAGCAAACCTTATAAATAATTGTATGGATTATGAACCAGATTTCAGG
CCTTCTTTCAGAGCCATCATACGAGATCTTAACAGTTTGTTTACTCCAGATTATGAACTATTAACAGAAA
ATGACATGTTACCAAATATGAGGATAGGTGCCCTAGGGTTTTCTGGTGCCTTTGAAGACCGGGATCCTAC
ACAGTTTGAAGAGAGACATTTGAAATTTCTACAGCAACTTGGCAAGGGTAATTTTGGGAGTGTGGAGATG
TGCCGGTATGACCCTCTACAGGACAACACTGGGGAGGTGGTCGCTGTAAAAAAGCTTCAGCATAGTACTG
AAGAGCACCTAAGAGACTTTGAAAGGGAAATTGAAATCCTGAAATCCCTACAGCATGACAACATTGTAAA
GTACAAGGGAGTGTGCTACAGTGCTGGTC
