>Addgene plasmid #23915 | pDONR223-JAK2 | depositor partial sequence | sequence record 11230 | Author sequence
ATGGGAATGGCCTGCCTTACGATGACAGAAATGGAGGGAACATCCACCTCTTCTATATATCAGAATGGTG
ATATTTCTGGAAATGCCAATTCTATGAAGCAAATAGATCCAGTTCTTCAGGTGTATCTTTACCATTCCCT
TGGGAAATCTGAGGCAGATTATCTGACCTTTCCATCTGGGGAGTATGTTGCAGAAGAAATCTGTATTGCT
GCTTCTAAAGCTTGTGGTATCACACCTGTGTATCATAATATGTTTGCTTTAATGAGTGAAACAGAAAGGA
TCTGGTATCCACCCAACCATGTCTTCCATATAGATGAGTCAACCAGGCATAATGTACTCTACAGAATAAG
ATTTTACTTTCCTCGTTGGTATTGCAGTGGCAGCAACAGAGCCTATCGGCATGGAATATCTCGAGGTGCT
GAAGCTCCTCTTCTTGATGACTTTGTCATGTCTTACCTCTTTGCTCAGTGGCGGCATGATTTTGTGCACG
GATGGATAAAAGTACCTGTGACTCATGAAACACAGGAAGAATGTCTTGGGATGGCAGTGTTAGATATGAT
GAGAATAGCCAAAGAAAACGATCAAACCCCACTGGCCATCTATAACTCTATCAGCTACAAGACATTCTTA
CCAAAATGTATTCGAGCAAAGATCCAAGACTATCATATTTTGACAAGGAAGCGAATAAGGTACAGATTTC
GCAGATTTATTCAGCAATTCAGCCAATGCAAAGCCACTGCCAGAAACTTGAAACTTAAGTATCTTATAAA
TCTGGAAACTCTGCAGTCTGCCTTCTACACAGAGAAATTTGAAGTAAAAGAACCTGGAAGTGGTCCTTCA
GGTGAGGAGATTTTTGCAACCATTATAATAACTGGAAACGGTGGAATTCAGTGGTCAAGAGGGAAACATA
AAGAAAGTGAGACACTGACAGAACAGGATTTACAGTTATATTGCGATTTTCCTAATATTATTGATGTCAG
TATTAAGCAAGCAAACCAAGAGGGTTCAAATGAAAGCCGAGTTGTAACTATCCATAAGCAAGATGGTAAA
AATCTGGAAATTGAACTTAGCTCATTAAGGGAAGCTTTGTCTTTCGTGTCATTAATTGATGGATATTATA
GATTAACTGCAGATGCACATCATTACCTCTGTAAAGAAGTAGCACCTCCAGCCGTGCTTGAAAATATACA
AAGCAACTGTCATGGCCCAATTTCGATGGATTTTGCCATTAGTAAACTGAAGAAAGCAGGTAATCAGACT
GGACTGTATGTACTTCGATGCAGTCCTAAGGACTTTAATAAATATTTTTTGACTTTTGCTGTCGAGCGAG
AAAATGTCATTGAATATAAACACTGTTTGATTACAAAAAATGAGAATGAAGAGTACAACCTCAGTGGGAC
AAAGAAGAACTTCAGCAGTCTTAAAGATCTTTTGAATTGTTACCAGATGGAAACTGTTCGCTCAGACAAT
ATAATTTTCCAGTTTACTAAATGCTGTCCCCCAAAGCCAAAAGATAAATCAAACCTTCTAGTCTTCAGAA
CGAATGGTGTTTCTGATGTACCAACCTCACCAACATTACAGAGGCCTACTCATATGAACCAAATGGTGTT
TCACAAAATCAGAAATGAAGATTTGATATTTAATGAAAGCCTTGGCCAAGGCACTTTTACAAAGATTTTT
AAAGGCGTACGAAGAGAAGTAGGAGACTACGGTCAACTGCATGAAACAGAAGTTCTTTTAAAAGTTCTGG
ATAAAGCACACAGAAACTATTCAGAGTCTTTCTTTGAAGCAGCAAGTATGATGAGCAAGCTTTCTCACAA
GCATTTGGTTTTAAATTATGGAGTATGTGTCTGTGGAGACGAGAATATTCTGGTTCAGGAGTTTGTAAAA
TTTGGATCACTAGATACATATCTGAAAAAGAATAAAAATTGTATAAATATATTATGGAAACTTGAAGTTG
CTAAACAGTTGGCATGGGCCATGCATTTTCTAGAAGAAAACACCCTTATTCATGGGAATGTATGTGCCAA
AAATATTCTGCTTATCAGAGAAGAAGACAGGAAGACAGGAAATCCTCCTTTCATCAAACTTAGTGATCCT
GGCATTAGTATTACAGTTTTGCCAAAGGACATTCTTCAGGAGAGAATACCATGGGTACCACCTGAATGCA
TTGAAAATCCTAAAAATTTAAATTTGGCAACAGACAAATGGAGTTTTGGTACCACTTTGTGGGAAATCTG
CAGTGGAGGAGATAAACCTCTAAGTGCTCTGGATTCTCAAAGAAAGCTACAATTTTATGAAGATAGGCAT
CAGCTTCCTGCACCAAAGTGGGCAGAATTAGCAAACCTTATAAATAATTGTATGGATTATGAACCAGATT
TCAGGCCTTCTTTCAGAGCCATCATACGAGATCTTAACAGTTTGTTTACTCCAGATTATGAACTATTAAC
AGAAAATGACATGTTACCAAATATGAGGATAGGTGCCCTAGGGTTTTCTGGTGCCTTTGAAGACCGGGAT
CCTACACAGTTTGAAGAGAGACATTTGAAATTTCTACAGCAACTTGGCAAGGGTAATTTTGGGAGTGTGG
AGATGTGCCGGTATGACCCTCTACAGGACAACACTGGGGAGGTGGTCGCTGTAAAAAAGCTTCAGCATAG
TACTGAAGAGCACCTAAGAGACTTTGAAAGGGAAATTGAAATCCTGAAATCCCTACAGCATGACAACATT
GTAAAGTACAAGGGAGTGTGCTACAGTGCTGGTCGGCGTAATCTAAAATTAATTATGGAATATTTACCAT
ATGGAAGTTTACGAGACTATCTTCAAAAACATAAAGAACGGATAGATCACATAAAACTTCTGCAGTACAC
ATCTCAGATATGCAAGGGTATGGAGTATCTTGGTACAAAAAGGTATATCCACAGGGATCTGGCAACGAGA
AATATATTGGTGGAGAACGAGAACAGAGTTAAAATTGGAGATTTTGGGTTAACCAAAGTCTTGCCACAAG
ACAAAGAATACTATAAAGTAAAAGAACCTGGTGAAAGTCCCATATTCTGGTATGCTCCAGAATCACTGAC
AGAGAGCAAGTTTTCTGTGGCCTCAGATGTTTGGAGCTTTGGAGTGGTTCTGTATGAACTTTTCACATAC
ATTGAGAAGAGTAAAAGTCCACCAGCGGAATTTATGCGTATGATTGGCAATGACAAACAAGGACAGATGA
TCGTGTTCCATTTGATAGAACTTTTGAAGAATAATGGAAGATTACCAAGACCAGATGGATGCCCAGATGA
GATCTATATGATCATGACAGAATGCTGGAACAATAATGTAAATCAACGCCCCTCCTTTAGGGATCTAGCT
CTTCGAGTGGATCAAATAAGGGATAACATGGCTGGA
