>Addgene plasmid #23915 | pDONR223-JAK2 | addgene partial sequence | sequence record 29747 | 23915 with M13R
AATAATGATTTTATTTTGACTGATAGTGACCTGTTCGTTGCAACAAATTGATAAGCAATGCTTTCTTATA
ATGCCAACTTTGTACAAGAAAGTTGGGCATCATCCAGCCATGTTATCCCTTATTTGATCCACTCGAAGAG
CTAGATCCCTAAAGGAGGGGCGTTGATTTACATTATTGTTCCAGCATTCTGTCATGATCATATAGATCTC
ATCTGGGCATCCATCTGGTCTTGGTAATCTTCCATTATTCTTCAAAAGTTCTATCAAATGGAACACGATC
ATCTGTCCTTGTTTGTCATTGCCAATCATACGCATAAATTCCGCTGGTGGACTTTTACTCTTCTCAATGT
ATGTGAAAAGTTCATACAGAACCACTCCAAAGCTCCAAACATCTGAGGCCACAGAAAACTTGCTCTCTGT
CAGTGATTCTGGAGCATACCAGAATATGGGACTTTCACCAGGTTCTTTTACTTTATAGTATTCTTTGTCT
TGTGGCAAGACTTTGGTTAACCCAAAATCTCCAATTTTAACTCTGTTCTCGTTCTCCACCAATATATTTC
TCGTTGCCAGATCCCTGTGGATATACCTTTTTGTACCAAGATACTCCATACCCTTGCATATCTGAGATGT
GTACTGCAGAAGTTTTATGTGATCTATCCGTTCTTTATGTTTTTGAAGATAGTCTCGTAAACTTCCATAT
GGTAAATATTCCATAATTAATTTTAGATTACGCCGACCAGCACTGTAGCACACTCCCTTGTACTTTACAA
TGTTGTCATGCTGTAGGGATTTCAGGATTTCAATTTCCCTTTCAAAGTCTCTTAGGTGCTCTTCAGTACT
ATGCTGAAGC
