>Addgene plasmid #23915 | pDONR223-JAK2 | addgene partial sequence | sequence record 130149 | M13pUC-Fwd 5'-CCCAGTCACGACGTTGTAAAACG-3'
CCAAATAATGATTTTATTTTGACTGATAGTGACCTGTTCGTTGCAACAAATTGATGAGCAATGCTTTTTT
ATAATGCCAACTTTGTACAAAAAAGTTGGCATGGGAATGGCCTGCCTTACGATGACAGAAATGGAGGGAA
CATCCACCTCTTCTATATATCAGAATGGTGATATTTCTGGAAATGCCAATTCTATGAAGCAAATAGATCC
AGTTCTTCAGGTGTATCTTTACCATTCCCTTGGGAAATCTGAGGCAGATTATCTGACCTTTCCATCTGGG
GAGTATGTTGCAGAAGAAATCTGTATTGCTGCTTCTAAAGCTTGTGGTATCACACCTGTGTATCATAATA
TGTTTGCTTTAATGAGTGAAACAGAAAGGATCTGGTATCCACCCAACCATGTCTTCCATATAGATGAGTC
AACCAGGCATAATGTACTCTACAGAATAAGATTTTACTTTCCTCGTTGGTATTGCAGTGGCAGCAACAGA
GCCTATCGGCATGGAATATCTCGAGGTGCTGAAGCTCCTCTTCTTGATGACTTTGTCATGTCTTACCTCT
TTGCTCAGTGGCGGCATGATTTTGTGCACGGATGGATAAAAGTACCTGTGACTCATGAAACACAGGAAGA
ATGTCTTGGGATGGCAGTGTTAGATATGATGAGAATAGCCAAAGAAAACGATCAAACCCCACTGGCCATC
TATAACTCTATCAGCTACAAGACATTCTTACCAAAATGTATTCGAGCAAAGATCCAAGACTATCATATTT
TGACAAGGAAGCGAATAAGGTACAGATTTCGCAGATTTATTCAGCAATTCAGCCAATGCAAAGCCACTGC
CAGAAACTTGAAACTTAAGTATCTTATAAATCTGGAAACTCTGCAGTCTGCCTTCTACACAGAGAAATTT
GAAGTAAAAGAACCTGGAAGTGGTCCTTCAGGTGAGGAGATTTTTGCAACCATTATAATAACTGGAAACG
